Addgene plasmid #194505: pGTag NGFR EGFP nLAP -0
Purpose: CRISPR/Cas9-mediated generic protein tagging
Depositing lab: Frank Schnütgen. Depositing organization: Goethe-Universitaet Frankfurt am Main. Publication: Selection-free endogenous tagging of cell lines by bicistronic co-expression of the surface antigen NGFR. Seibert M, Kurrle N, Stolp V, Nurnberger H, Tzschentke S, Borner L, Wempe F, Serve H, Schnutgen F. MethodsX. 2022 Nov 18;9:101929. doi: 10.1016/j.mex.2022.101929. eCollection 2022. PubMed 36444289.
Backbone
  Vector backbone: pBluescript KS-
  Total vector size (bp): 5228
  Vector type: Bacterial Cloning Vector
  Selectable markers: NGFR for affinity purification
Growth in bacteria
  Bacterial resistance: Ampicillin, 100 μg/mL
  Growth temperature: 37°C
  Growth strain: NEB Stable
  Copy number: High Copy
Gene/Insert
  Gene/Insert name: NGFR-P2A-nLAP(EGFP)
  Insert size (bp): 1890
  Cloning method: Restriction Enzyme; 5′ cloning site SalI (not destroyed); 3′ cloning site XhoI (not destroyed)
  Sequencing primers: 5′ M13 forward; 3′ M13 reverse
Terms and licenses: Academic/Nonprofit Terms; Industry Terms: Not Available to Industry
How to cite: pGTag NGFR EGFP nLAP -0 was a gift from Frank Schnütgen (Addgene plasmid # 194505 ; http://n2t.net/addgene:194505 ; RRID:Addgene_194505)
