[The description below was written by a language model from this plasmid's Addgene catalogue record and pLannotate feature annotations shown in this document.]
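Description:
pGTag NGFR EGFP nLAP -0 is a donor plasmid for CRISPR/Cas9-mediated generic tagging of endogenous proteins, built on the pBluescript KS- bacterial cloning backbone (5,228 bp in total). It is propagated in E. coli through a high-copy ColE1/pUC-type origin and selected with ampicillin via the β-lactamase gene. The backbone also retains an f1 phage origin, flanking T7 and T3 promoters, and remnants of the lac promoter/operator and lacZα region.

The roughly 1.9 kb insert, cloned between SalI and XhoI sites, is NGFR-P2A-nLAP(EGFP). The feature table shows a partial human NGFR (low-affinity nerve growth factor receptor, TNFRSF16) coding sequence, followed by a P2A ribosome-skipping peptide and then EGFP. About 260 bp between the end of EGFP and the downstream polylinker carries no annotation. It presumably holds the rest of the N-terminal localisation and affinity purification (nLAP) tag, but the record does not list its components. No mammalian promoter is annotated upstream of the cassette, which fits a design where expression comes from the targeted endogenous locus after integration. The P2A would then give a separate NGFR surface marker and an EGFP-tagged target protein from one transcript. The catalogue lists NGFR as the selectable marker for affinity purification, so correctly tagged cells can be enriched through the surface antigen rather than by drug selection.

Upstream of the insert, a human U6 promoter drives a Streptococcus pyogenes Cas9 guide RNA scaffold. The guide's target is not stated, nor is the meaning of the "-0" suffix, which may denote a reading-frame variant. The sequence is described as a partial NGS result.
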