Features (pLannotate 1.2.2; 18 found; start..end, strand, type, name):
     34..52      +  promoter       T7 promoter: promoter for bacteriophage T7 RNA polymerase
     98..332     +  promoter       U6 promoter: RNA polymerase III promoter for human U6 snRNA
    361..436     +  misc_RNA       gRNA scaffold: guide RNA scaffold for the Streptococcus pyogenes CRISPR/Cas9 system
    472..491     +  misc_feature   MCS (fragment): pBluescript multiple cloning site
    532..1359    +  CDS            NGFR (fragment): TNR16_HUMAN - Also known as TNFRSF16. Experimental evidence at protein level: Swiss-Prot protein existence level 1. Low affinity receptor which can bind to NGF, BDNF, NTF3, and NTF4. Forms a heterodimeric receptor with SORCS2 that binds the precursor forms of NGF, BDNF and NTF3 with high affinity, and has much lower affinity for mature NGF and BDNF (PubMed:24908487). Plays an important role in differentiation and survival of specific neuronal populations during development (By similarity). Can mediate cell survival as well as cell death of neural cells. Plays a role in the inactivation of RHOA
   1378..1430    +  CDS            P2A (fragment): 2A peptide from porcine teschovirus-1 polyprotein Eukaryotic ribosomes fail to insert a peptide bond between the Gly and Pro residues, yielding separate polypeptides.
   1435..2151    +  CDS            EGFP: EGFP is a basic (constitutively fluorescent) green fluorescent protein published in 1996, derived from Aequorea victoria. It is reported to be a rapidly-maturing weak dimer with moderate acid sensitivity.
   2415..2435    +  misc_feature   MCS (fragment): pBluescript multiple cloning site
   2448..2466    -  promoter       T3 promoter: promoter for bacteriophage T3 RNA polymerase
   2511..2527    -  protein_bind   lac operator: The lac repressor binds to the lac operator to inhibit transcription in E. coli. This inhibition can be relieved by adding lactose or isopropyl-β-D-thiogalactopyranoside (IPTG). lac repressor encoded by lacI
   2535..2565    -  promoter       lac promoter: promoter for the E. coli lac operon
   2580..2601    -  protein_bind   CAP binding site: CAP binding activates transcription in the presence of cAMP. E. coli catabolite activator protein
   2614..2706    -  CDS            lacI (fragment): lac repressor; lacI; The lac repressor binds to the lac operator to inhibit transcription in E. coli. This inhibition can be relieved by adding lactose or isopropyl-β-D-thiogalactopyranoside (IPTG).
   2889..3477    -  rep_origin     ori: high-copy-number ColE1/pMB1/pBR322/pUC origin of replication
   3648..4508    -  CDS            AmpR: β-lactamase; bla; confers resistance to ampicillin, carbenicillin, and related antibiotics
   4509..4613    -  promoter       AmpR promoter: bla
   4640..5068    +  rep_origin     f1 ori (sequence partly withheld): f1 bacteriophage origin of replication; arrow indicates direction of (+) strand synthesis
   5099..26      -  CDS            lacZα (fragment) (across the origin): LacZα fragment of β-galactosidase; lacZ fragment
>Addgene plasmid #194505 | pGTag NGFR EGFP nLAP -0 | addgene full sequence | sequence record 384126 | Addgene Partial NGS Result
CGACGTTGTAAAACGACGGCCAGTGAGCGCGCGTAATACGACTCACTATAGGGCGAATTGGAGCTACCCG
CATTACCCTGTTATCCCTAAGATCCGACTATTTCCCATGATTCCTTCATATTTGCATATACGATACAAGG
CTGTTAGAGAGATAATTAGAATTAATTTGACTGTAAACACAAAGATATTAGTACAAAATACGTGACGTAG
AAAGTAATAATTTCTTGGGTAGTTTGCAGTTTTAAAATTATGTTTTAAAATGGACTATCATATGCTTACC
GTAACTTGAAAGTATTTCGATTTCTTGGCTTTATATATCTTGTGGAAAGGACGAAACACCGGTATGTCGG
GAACCTCTCCGTTTTAGAGCTAGAAATAGCAAGTTAAAATAAGGCTAGTCCGTTATCAACTTGAAAAAGT
GGCACCGAGTCGGTGCTTTTTTGAATTCAGATCTTACATTTCAGGACATCTAGCTTATCGATACCGTCGA
CTACCCCTGGAGAGGTTCCCGACATACCTAAAAGTACCACCATGGGGGCAGGTGCCACCGGCCGCGCCAT
GGACGGGCCGCGCCTGCTGCTGTTGCTGCTTCTGGGGGTGTCCCTTGGAGGTGCCAAGGAGGCATGCCCC
ACAGGCCTGTACACACACAGCGGTGAGTGCTGCAAAGCCTGCAACCTGGGCGAGGGTGTGGCCCAGCCTT
GTGGAGCCAACCAGACCGTGTGTGAGCCCTGCCTGGACAGCGTGACGTTCTCCGACGTGGTGAGCGCGAC
CGAGCCGTGCAAGCCGTGCACCGAGTGCGTGGGGCTCCAGAGCATGTCGGCGCCGTGCGTGGAGGCCGAC
GACGCCGTGTGCCGCTGCGCCTACGGCTACTACCAGGATGAGACGACTGGGCGCTGCGAGGCGTGCCGCG
TGTGCGAGGCGGGCTCGGGCCTCGTGTTCTCCTGCCAGGACAAGCAGAACACCGTGTGCGAGGAGTGCCC
CGACGGCACGTATTCCGACGAGGCCAACCACGTGGACCCGTGCCTGCCCTGCACCGTGTGCGAGGACACC
GAGCGCCAGCTCCGCGAGTGCACACGCTGGGCCGACGCCGAGTGCGAGGAGATCCCTGGCCGTTGGATTA
CACGGTCCACACCCCCAGAGGGCTCGGACAGCACAGCCCCCAGCACCCAGGAGCCTGAGGCACCTCCAGA
ACAAGACCTCATAGCCAGCACGGTGGCAGGTGTGGTGACCACAGTGATGGGCAGCTCCCAGCCCGTGGTG
ACCCGAGGCACCACCGACAACCTCATCCCTGTCTATTGCTCCATCCTGGCTGCTGTGGTTGTGGGCCTTG
TGGCCTACATAGCCTTCAAGAGGTGGAACAGGGGGATCCTCCGCGGAGCCACGAACTTCTCTCTGTTAAA
GCAAGCAGGAGATGTTGAAGAAAACCCCGGGCCCATGGTGTCCAAGGGCGAGGAACTGTTCACCGGCGTG
GTGCCCATCCTGGTGGAGCTGGACGGCGACGTGAACGGCCACAAGTTCAGCGTGTCCGGCGAGGGCGAAG
GCGACGCCACCTACGGCAAGCTGACCCTGAAGTTCATCTGCACCACCGGCAAGCTGCCCGTGCCCTGGCC
CACCCTGGTGACCACCCTGACCTACGGCGTGCAGTGCTTCAGCAGATACCCCGACCACATGAAGCAGCAC
GATTTCTTCAAGAGCGCCATGCCCGAGGGCTACGTCCAGGAGCGCACCATCTTTTTCAAGGACGACGGCA
ACTACAAGACCAGGGCCGAGGTGAAGTTCGAGGGCGACACACTGGTGAACAGGATCGAGCTGAAGGGCAT
CGACTTCAAAGAGGACGGCAACATCCTGGGCCACAAGCTGGAATACAACTACAACAGCCACAACGTGTAC
ATTATGGCCGACAAGCAGAAGAACGGCATCAAGGTCAACTTCAAGATCCGGCACAACATCGAGGACGGCA
GCGTGCAGCTGGCCGACCACTACCAGCAGAACACCCCCATCGGCGACGGCCCCGTGCTGCTGCCCGACAA
CCACTACCTGAGCACCCAGAGCGCTCTCAGCAAGGACCCCAACGAGAAGCGGGACCACATGGTGCTGAAA
GAATTTGTGACAGCCGCCGGAATCACCCTGGGCATGGACGAGCTGTACAAGAGCAGCGGCCCCAGCGGCA
GCAGCAGCCTGGAAGTGCTGTTCCAGGGCCCCCTGAGCAGCTCTGGCCCCTCTGGCAGCGCCGCCAAGTT
CAAAGAAACAGCTGCTGCTAAATTCGAGCGGCAGCACATGGACAGCGGAGGAGGAGGCGAGAACCTGTAC
TTTCAGGGAGGCGGAGGCGGAGGGGACTATAAGGACGACGACGACAAGCTGACCGACGACCTGCCCAGGG
CCTCGCCTGGAGAGGTTCCCGACATACCAGATGTCTCGAGGGGGGGCCCGGTACCCAGCTTTTGTTCCCT
TTAGTGAGGGTTAATTGCGCGCTTGGCGTAATCATGGTCATAGCTGTTTCCTGTGTGAAATTGTTATCCG
CTCACAATTCCACACAACATACGAGCCGGAAGCATAAAGTGTAAAGCCTGGGGTGCCTAATGAGTGAGCT
AACTCACATTAATTGCGTTGCGCTCACTGCCCGCTTTCCAGTCGGGAAACCTGTCGTGCCAGCTGCATTA
ATGAATCGGCCAACGCGCGGGGAGAGGCGGTTTGCGTATTGGGCGCTCTTCCGCTTCCTCGCTCACTGAC
TCGCTGCGCTCGGTCGTTCGGCTGCGGCGAGCGGTATCAGCTCACTCAAAGGCGGTAATACGGTTATCCA
CAGAATCAGGGGATAACGCAGGAAAGAACATGTGAGCAAAAGGCCAGCAAAAGGCCAGGAACCGTAAAAA
GGCCGCGTTGCTGGCGTTTTTCCATAGGCTCCGCCCCCCTGACGAGCATCACAAAAATCGACGCTCAAGT
CAGAGGTGGCGAAACCCGACAGGACTATAAAGATACCAGGCGTTTCCCCCTGGAAGCTCCCTCGTGCGCT
CTCCTGTTCCGACCCTGCCGCTTACCGGATACCTGTCCGCCTTTCTCCCTTCGGGAAGCGTGGCGCTTTC
TCATAGCTCACGCTGTAGGTATCTCAGTTCGGTGTAGGTCGTTCGCTCCAAGCTGGGCTGTGTGCACGAA
CCCCCCGTTCAGCCCGACCGCTGCGCCTTATCCGGTAACTATCGTCTTGAGTCCAACCCGGTAAGACACG
ACTTATCGCCACTGGCAGCAGCCACTGGTAACAGGATTAGCAGAGCGAGGTATGTAGGCGGTGCTACAGA
GTTCTTGAAGTGGTGGCCTAACTACGGCTACACTAGAAGAACAGTATTTGGTATCTGCGCTCTGCTGAAG
CCAGTTACCTTCGGAAAAAGAGTTGGTAGCTCTTGATCCGGCAAACAAACCACCGCTGGTAGCGGTGGTT
TTTTTGTTTGCAAGCAGCAGATTACGCGCAGAAAAAAAGGATCTCAAGAAGATCCTTTGATCTTTTCTAC
GGGGTCTGACGCTCAGTGGAACGAAAACTCACGTTAAGGGATTTTGGTCATGAGATTATCAAAAAGGATC
TTCACCTAGATCCTTTTAAATTAAAAATGAAGTTTTAAATCAATCTAAAGTATATATGAGTAAACTTGGT
CTGACAGTTACCAATGCTTAATCAGTGAGGCACCTATCTCAGCGATCTGTCTATTTCGTTCATCCATAGT
TGCCTGACTCCCCGTCGTGTAGATAACTACGATACGGGAGGGCTTACCATCTGGCCCCAGTGCTGCAATG
ATACCGCGAGACCCACGCTCACCGGCTCCAGATTTATCAGCAATAAACCAGCCAGCCGGAAGGGCCGAGC
GCAGAAGTGGTCCTGCAACTTTATCCGCCTCCATCCAGTCTATTAATTGTTGCCGGGAAGCTAGAGTAAG
TAGTTCGCCAGTTAATAGTTTGCGCAACGTTGTTGCCATTGCTACAGGCATCGTGGTGTCACGCTCGTCG
TTTGGTATGGCTTCATTCAGCTCCGGTTCCCAACGATCAAGGCGAGTTACATGATCCCCCATGTTGTGCA
AAAAAGCGGTTAGCTCCTTCGGTCCTCCGATCGTTGTCAGAAGTAAGTTGGCCGCAGTGTTATCACTCAT
GGTTATGGCAGCACTGCATAATTCTCTTACTGTCATGCCATCCGTAAGATGCTTTTCTGTGACTGGTGAG
TACTCAACCAAGTCATTCTGAGAATAGTGTATGCGGCGACCGAGTTGCTCTTGCCCGGCGTCAATACGGG
ATAATACCGCGCCACATAGCAGAACTTTAAAAGTGCTCATCATTGGAAAACGTTCTTCGGGGCGAAAACT
CTCAAGGATCTTACCGCTGTTGAGATCCAGTTCGATGTAACCCACTCGTGCACCCAACTGATCTTCAGCA
TCTTTTACTTTCACCAGCGTTTCTGGGTGAGCAAAAACAGGAAGGCAAAATGCCGCAAAAAAGGGAATAA
GGGCGACACGGAAATGTTGAATACTCATACTCTTCCTTTTTCAATATTATTGAAGCATTTATCAGGGTTA
TTGTCTCATGAGCGGATACATATTTGAATGTATTTAGAAAAATAAACAAATAGGGGTTCCGCGCACATTT
CCCCGAAAAGTGCCACCTG
[124 nt withheld, positions 4640-4763]
C
[91 nt withheld, positions 4765-4855]
A
[49 nt withheld, positions 4857-4905]
CCTTTGACGTTGGAGTCCACGTTCTTT
[37 nt withheld, positions 4933-4969]
ACCCTATCTCGGTCTATTCTTTTGATTTATAAGGGATTTTGCCGATTTCGGCCTATTGGTTAAAAAATGA
GCTGATTTAACAAAAATTTAACGCGAATTTTAACAAAATATTAACGCTTACAATTTCCATTCGCCATTCA
GGCTGCGCAACTGTTGGGAAGGGCGATCGGTGCGGGCCTCTTCGCTATTACGCCAGCTGGCGAAAGGGGG
ATGTGCTGCAAGGCGATTAAGTTGGGTAACGCCAGGGTTTTCCCAGTCA
